Addgene plasmid #173777: pIT5_KW_CymR
Purpose: (Empty Backbone) Bacterial genomic integration vector, CymR repressor
Depositing lab: Keith Shearwin. Depositing organization: Adelaide University. Publication: The pIT5 Plasmid Series, an Improved Toolkit for Repeated Genome Integration in E. coli. Hao N, Chen Q, Dodd IB, Shearwin KE. ACS Synth Biol. 2021 Jun 30. doi: 10.1021/acssynbio.1c00215. PubMed 34190535.
Backbone
  Vector backbone: pIT5
  Vector type: Bacterial Expression, Synthetic Biology
Growth in bacteria
  Bacterial resistance: Kanamycin, 50 μg/mL
  Growth temperature: 37°C
  Growth strain: EC100D pir+ from Epicentre
  Copy number: Low Copy
Gene/Insert
  Gene/Insert name: None
Terms and licenses: Academic/Nonprofit Terms; Industry Terms: Not Available to Industry
Depositor comments: pIT5_KW_CymR is designed to be integrated into the Wphi attachment site, using the Whpi integrase helper plasmid pHelper_W. This version of plasmid carries CymR repressor, and can be used for inducible gene expression (with cumic acid) following integration. The pIT5_KW_CymR need to be propagated in a pir+ strain of E. coli.
How to cite: pIT5_KW_CymR was a gift from Keith Shearwin (Addgene plasmid # 173777 ; http://n2t.net/addgene:173777 ; RRID:Addgene_173777)
