[The description below was written by a language model from this plasmid's Addgene catalogue record and pLannotate feature annotations shown in this document.]
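Description:
pIT5_KW_CymR is a 4.2 kb empty-backbone member of the pIT5 series of bacterial genome-integration vectors for E. coli, intended for synthetic biology and bacterial expression work. It replicates from the R6K γ origin, which depends on the pi initiator protein, so it can only be maintained as a low-copy plasmid in a pir+ host. In ordinary strains it cannot replicate, and kanamycin selection (KanR) therefore recovers cells in which the plasmid has integrated into the chromosome. According to the depositor, integration is directed to the phage Wphi attachment site and is driven by the matching integrase supplied from a separate helper plasmid. The attachment sequence itself is not called out in the feature table.

No insert is present. The expression module consists of two copies of the CuO operator, the binding site for CymR, followed by the sTRSV hammerhead ribozyme, which is commonly used as a self-cleaving insulator to standardise the 5' end of the transcript. The promoter containing these operators is not annotated. The Pseudomonas putida cymR repressor gene is expressed from a lacIq promoter fragment and ends at the rrnB T2 terminator, so a gene cloned into the vector is repressed until cumic acid (cumate) is added. Multiple terminators (three rrnB T1 copies, tonB, λ tL3) insulate the cassette from surrounding transcription. The KanR gene and R6K origin are flanked by lox66 and lox71 sites. This arrangement lets Cre excise the marker and origin after integration, leaving a poorly recombining lox site. The same selection can then be reused for repeated rounds of integration, the stated aim of the toolkit. Short rop and bom fragments appear to be backbone remnants.
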