Features (pLannotate 1.2.2; 18 found; start..end, strand, type, name):
     27..54      +  protein_bind   CuO: CymR-binding P2 operator sequence from the p-cmt operon of Pseudomonas putida (Mullick et al., 2006) CymR
     85..112     +  protein_bind   CuO: CymR-binding P2 operator sequence from the p-cmt operon of Pseudomonas putida (Mullick et al., 2006) CymR
    119..168     +  misc_RNA       sTRSV HHRz: hammerhead ribozyme from the tobacco ringspot virus satellite RNA (Khvorova et al., 2003)
    283..356     +  promoter       lacIq promoter (fragment): lacI (mutant); In the lacIq allele, a single base change in the promoter boosts expression of the lacI gene about 10-fold.
    357..965     +  CDS            cymR: CYMR_PSEPU - Experimental evidence at transcript level: Swiss-Prot protein existence level 2. Involved in the repression of the cym and cmt operons which are responsible of the p-cymene degradation. From Pseudomonas putida (Arthrobacter siderocapsulatus).
   1037..1064    +  terminator     rrnB T2 terminator: transcription terminator T2 from the E. coli rrnB gene
   1113..1144    -  terminator     tonB terminator: bidirectional E. coli tonB-P14 transcription terminator
   1220..1253    -  protein_bind   lox66: Right element (RE) mutant of loxP (Araki et al., 2010). Cre-mediated recombination occurs in the 8-bp core sequence (GCATACAT). Cre recombinase
   1428..2243    +  CDS            KanR: aminoglycoside phosphotransferase confers resistance to kanamycin in bacteria or G418 (Geneticin®) in eukaryotes
   2255..2295    +  terminator     bacterial terminator (fragment): putative bacterial transcription terminator
   2365..2753    +  rep_origin     R6K γ ori: γ replication origin from E. coli plasmid R6K; requires the R6K initiator protein pi for replication
   2768..2801    -  protein_bind   lox71: Left element (LE) mutant of loxP (Araki et al., 2010). Cre-mediated recombination occurs in the 8-bp core sequence (GCATACAT). Cre recombinase
   3070..3316    -  terminator     λ tL3 terminator: transcription terminator tL3 from phage λ
   3373..3413    +  CDS            rop (fragment): Rop protein, which maintains plasmids at low copy number; rop
   3515..3554    +  misc_feature   bom (fragment): basis of mobility region from pBR322
   3639..3725    +  terminator     rrnB T1 terminator: Escherichia coli rrnB; transcription terminator T1 from the E. coli rrnB gene
   3822..3908    +  terminator     rrnB T1 terminator: Escherichia coli rrnB; transcription terminator T1 from the E. coli rrnB gene
   4005..4091    +  terminator     rrnB T1 terminator: Escherichia coli rrnB; transcription terminator T1 from the E. coli rrnB gene
>Addgene plasmid #173777 | pIT5_KW_CymR | addgene full sequence | sequence record 342310 | Addgene NGS Result
GAATTCCGCTTAACGATCGTTGGCTGAACAAACAGACAATCTGGTCTGTTTGTATTATGGAAAATTTTTC
TGTATAATAGATTCAACAAACAGACAATCTGGTCTGTTTGTATTATAGCTGTCACCGGATGTGCTTTCCG
GTCTGATGAGTCCGTGAGGACGAAACAGCCTCTACAAATAATTTTGTTTAATCTAGACTCGAGACTAGTC
TCGGTACCAAATTCCAGAAAAGAGGCCTCCCGAAAGGGGGGCCTTTTTTCGTTTTGGTCCAATGGCGGCG
CGCCATCGAATGGTGCAAAACCTTTCGCGGTATGGCATGATAGCGCCCGGAAGAGAGTCAATTCAGGGTG
GTGAATATGAGCCCGAAACGTCGTACCCAGGCAGAACGTGCAATGGAAACCCAGGGTAAACTGATTGCAG
CAGCACTGGGTGTTCTGCGTGAAAAAGGTTATGCAGGTTTTCGTATTGCAGATGTTCCGGGTGCAGCCGG
TGTTAGCCGTGGTGCACAGAGCCATCATTTTCCGACCAAACTGGAACTGCTGCTGGCAACCTTTGAATGG
CTGTATGAGCAGATTACCGAACGTAGCCGTGCACGTCTGGCAAAACTGAAACCGGAAGATGATGTTATTC
AGCAGATGCTGGATGATGCAGCAGAATTTTTTCTGGATGATGATTTTAGCATCGGCCTGGATCTGATTGT
TGCAGCAGATCGTGATCCGGCACTGCGTGAAGGTATTCAGCGTACCGTTGAACGTAATCGTTTTGTTGTT
GAAGATATGTGGCTGGGTGTGCTGGTGAGCCGTGGTCTGAGCCGTGATGATGCCGAAGATATTCTGTGGC
TGATTTTTAACAGCGTTCGTGGTCTGGTAGTTCGTAGCCTGTGGCAGAAAGATAAAGAACGTTTTGAACG
TGTGCGTAATAGCACCCTGGAAATTGCACGTGAACGTTATGCAAAATTCAAACGTTGATAAGGATCCTAA
TTGGTAACGAATCAATGCATGGCGCCTAACCTAAACTGACAGGCATCAAATTAAGCAGAAGGCCATCCTG
ACGGATGGCCTTTTTGCGTTTCGAACAATTGAAAAAACCTCGCGCCTTACCTGTTGAGTAATAGTCAAAA
GCCTCCGGTCGGAGGCTTTTGACTTTCTGCTTACTGAATTTCGGTGGTGCCGTTAATTAACCGGTGGGCC
CTCATGATAATAATGGTTTCTTAGACGTCTACCGTTCGTATAATGTATGCTATACGAAGTTATCCTAGGC
GACAATGTAACTACTAGAGCTGATCCTTCAACTCAGCAAAAGTTCGATTTATTCAACAAAGCCACGTTGT
GTCTCAAAATCTCTGATGTTACATTGCACAAGATAAAAATATATCATCATGAACAATAAAACTGTCTGCT
TACATAAACAGTAATACAAGGGGTGTTATGAGCCATATTCAACGGGAAACGTCTTGCTCCCGTCCGCGCT
TAAACTCCAACATGGACGCTGATTTATATGGGTATAAATGGGCTCGCGATAATGTCGGGCAATCAGGTGC
GACAATCTATCGCTTGTATGGGAAGCCCGATGCGCCAGAGTTGTTTCTGAAACATGGCAAAGGTAGCGTT
GCCAATGATGTTACAGATGAGATGGTCCGTCTCAACTGGCTGACGGAGTTTATGCCTCTCCCGACCATCA
AGCATTTTATCCGTACTCCTGATGATGCGTGGTTACTCACCACCGCGATTCCTGGGAAAACAGCCTTCCA
GGTATTAGAAGAATATCCTGATTCAGGTGAAAATATTGTTGATGCGCTGGCCGTGTTCCTGCGCCGGTTA
CATTCGATTCCTGTTTGTAATTGTCCTTTTAACAGCGATCGTGTATTTCGTCTTGCTCAGGCGCAATCAC
GCATGAATAACGGTTTGGTTGATGCGAGTGATTTTGATGACGAGCGTAATGGCTGGCCTGTTGAACAAGT
CTGGAAAGAAATGCACAAGCTCTTGCCATTCTCACCGGATTCAGTCGTCACTCATGGTGATTTCTCACTT
GATAACCTTATTTTTGACGAGGGGAAATTAATAGGTTGTATTGATGTTGGACGGGTCGGAATCGCAGACC
GTTACCAGGACCTTGCCATTCTTTGGAACTGCCTCGGTGAGTTTTCTCCTTCATTACAGAAACGGCTTTT
TCAAAAATATGGTATTGATAATCCTGATATGAATAAATTGCAGTTTCATTTGATGCTCGATGAGTTTTTC
TAATAATACTAGCAGAAATCATCCTTAGCGAAAGCTAAGGATTTTTTTTATCTGATTACCGCCTTTGAGT
GAGCGTCGACCTAGTGCGGCCGCAAGATCCGGCCACGATGCGTCCGGCGTAGAGGATCTGAAGATCAGCA
GTTCAACCTGTTGATAGTACGTACTAAGCTCTCATGTTTCACGTACTAAGCTCTCATGTTTAACGTACTA
AGCTCTCATGTTTAACGAACTAAACCCTCATGGCTAACGTACTAAGCTCTCATGGCTAACGTACTAAGCT
CTCATGTTTCACGTACTAAGCTCTCATGTTTGAACAATAAAATTAATATAAATCAGCAACTTAAATAGCC
TCTAAGGTTTTAAGTTTTATAAGAAAAAAAAGAATATATAAGGCTTTTAAAGCTTTTAAGGTTTAACGGT
TGTGGACAACAAGCCAGGGATGTAACGCACTGAGAAGCCCTTAGAGCCTCTCAAAGCAATTTTGAGTGAC
ACAGGAACACTTAACGGCTGACATGGGAATTAGGAAGATAACTTCGTATAATGTATGCTATACGAACGGT
ACATATGCCATGGTGGTCGATGTGGACGCTATGTGGACAGTGGTTGATATAAATCCATTTATATCATCAG
GTTAGGTGCTTTTTTGTGACACCATCCCTGTCTTCCCCCACATGATGTGGGGGTTTTTTTTATCAATCAC
TTACATCGGTTTCCGTAAGAAAACAGTAACTTAAGAAAACCTATAAGGGACTGGAAGGGCTACAAAGTTC
TGAGAGTGTGGACACTATGTGGACACTCAGAAGGGAAATGCTAGCTTCTTCGTCTGTTTCTACTGGTATT
GGCACAAACCTGATTCCAATTTGAGCAAGGCTATGTGCCATCTCGATACTCGTTCTTAACTCAACAGAAG
ATGCTTTGTGCATACAGCCCCTCGTTTATTATTTATCTCCTCAGCCAGCCGCTGTGCTTTCAGTGGATTT
CGGATAACAGAAAGGCCGGGAAATACCCAGCCTCGCTTTGTAACGGAGTAGAGACGAAAGTGATTGCGCC
TACCCGGATATTATCGTGAGGATGCGTCATCGCCATTAATTCACTGATCAGTGATAAGCTGTCAAACATG
AGAATTGATCCGGCTGCCTCGCGCGTTTCGGTGATGACGGTGAAAACCTCTGACACATGCAGCTCCCGGA
GACGGTCACAGCTTGTCTGTAAGCGGATGCCGGGAGCAGACAAGCCCGTCAGGGCGCGTCAGCGGGTGTT
GGCGGGTGTCGGGGCGCAGCCATGACCCAGTCACGTAGCGATAGCGGAGTGTATGCTGCACATGACATTA
ACCTATAAAAATAGGCGTATCACGAGGCCCTTTCGTCTTCAAGAATTAATTCCCAATTCCCCAGGCATCA
AATAAAACGAAAGGCTCAGTCGAAAGACTGGGCCTTTCGTTTTATCTGTTGTTTGTCGGTGAACGCTCTC
CTGAGTAGGACAAATCCGCCGGGAGCGGATTTGAACGTTGCGAAGCAACGGCCCGGAGGGTGGCGGGCAG
GACGCCCGCCATAAACTGCCAGGAATTAATTCCCCAGGCATCAAATAAAACGAAAGGCTCAGTCGAAAGA
CTGGGCCTTTCGTTTTATCTGTTGTTTGTCGGTGAACGCTCTCCTGAGTAGGACAAATCCGCCGGGAGCG
GATTTGAACGTTGCGAAGCAACGGCCCGGAGGGTGGCGGGCAGGACGCCCGCCATAAACTGCCAGGAATT
AATTCCCCAGGCATCAAATAAAACGAAAGGCTCAGTCGAAAGACTGGGCCTTTCGTTTTATCTGTTGTTT
GTCGGTGAACGCTCTCCTGAGTAGGACAAATCCGCCGGGAGCGGATTTGAACGTTGCGAAGCAACGGCCC
GGAGGGTGGCGGGCAGGACGCCCGCCATAAACTGCCAGGAATTGGGGATCG
